Addgene plasmid #168965: pEntry_HCoV-229E-Envelope
Purpose: Gateway-compatible Entry vector
Depositing lab: Pascal Falter-Braun. Depositing organization: Helmholtz Munich. Publication: A resource of human coronavirus protein-coding sequences in a flexible, multipurpose Gateway Entry clone collection. Weller B, Lin CW, Pogoutse O, Sauer M, Marin-de la Rosa N, Strobel A, Young V, Knapp JJ, Rayhan A, Falter C, Kim DK, Roth FP, Falter-Braun P. G3 (Bethesda). 2023 Jul 5;13(7):jkad105. doi: 10.1093/g3journal/jkad105. PubMed 37267226.
Backbone
  Vector backbone: pENTR223.1*SfiI
  Backbone size w/o insert (bp): 2800
  Vector type: Gateway-compatible Entry vector
Growth in bacteria
  Bacterial resistance: Spectinomycin, 50 μg/mL
  Growth temperature: 37°C
  Growth strain: DH5alpha
  Copy number: High Copy
Gene/Insert
  Gene/Insert name: HCoV-229E-Envelope (alt name: Envelope (E))
  Species: Other
  Insert size (bp): 234
  Entrez Gene: E (a.k.a. HCoV229Egp5)
  Cloning method: Restriction Enzyme; 5′ cloning site SfiI (unknown if destroyed); 3′ cloning site SfiI (unknown if destroyed)
  Sequencing primers: 5′ M13 uni (-21); 3′ M13 rev (-29)
Resource information
  A portion of this plasmid was derived from a plasmid made by: Synthesized by Twist Bioscience
Terms and licenses: Academic/Nonprofit Terms; Industry Terms: Not Available to Industry
Depositor comments: 5'-linker: SfiI-BamHI-ATG-BamHI (GGCCGTCAaggccaggatccatgggatcc), 3'-linker: PacI-TAA-AsiSI-SfiI (cttaatTAAgacgcgatcgcggcctcatGGGCC).
How to cite: pEntry_HCoV-229E-Envelope was a gift from Pascal Falter-Braun (Addgene plasmid # 168965 ; http://n2t.net/addgene:168965 ; RRID:Addgene_168965)
