[The description below was written by a language model from this plasmid's Addgene catalogue record and pLannotate feature annotations shown in this document.]
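Description:
pEntry_HCoV-229E-Envelope is a Gateway-compatible Entry clone built on the pENTR223.1 backbone (about 2.8 kb without insert; the sequenced plasmid is 3,077 nt) and carries the envelope (E) protein coding sequence of human coronavirus 229E. It is propagated in E. coli from a high-copy ColE1/pUC-type origin and selected with spectinomycin through the aadA (SmR) aminoglycoside adenylyltransferase gene. That gene appears to be driven by a class 1 integron Pc promoter, of which a fragment is annotated upstream. Small remnants of lacZα, lacI and a gentamicin resistance gene are also annotated but are only non-functional fragments. The rrnB T1 and T2 terminators lie beside the cloning region and help insulate it from read-through transcription.

The 234 bp E open reading frame was made by gene synthesis and inserted between SfiI sites, so that it sits between the attL1 and attL2 recombination sites. According to the depositor, the 5′ linker supplies BamHI sites flanking an ATG and the 3′ linker supplies PacI and AsiSI sites around a TAA stop codon. This design suggests that the start and stop codons can be manipulated by restriction digestion. The automated annotation labels the ORF by homology to the E protein of porcine epidemic diarrhea virus, a related coronavirus, but the catalogue identifies it as the HCoV-229E gene. E is a small viroporin involved in virion morphogenesis and assembly. The Entry vector has no eukaryotic promoter, although a T7 promoter is annotated next to attL2. The clone is intended as a donor for LR Clonase transfer of the ORF into Gateway destination vectors of the user's choice, and it belongs to a collection of human coronavirus protein-coding sequences.
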