Features (pLannotate 1.2.2; 12 found; start..end, strand, type, name):
    228..324     -  protein_bind   attL1: mutant version of attL; recombination site for the Gateway® LR reaction LR Clonase™
    340..376     +  CDS            lacZα (fragment): LacZα fragment of β-galactosidase; lacZ fragment
    423..466     -  terminator     rrnB T1 terminator: Escherichia coli rrnB; transcription terminator T1 from the E. coli rrnB gene
    598..625     +  terminator     rrnB T2 terminator: transcription terminator T2 from the E. coli rrnB gene
    680..772     -  CDS            lacI (fragment): lac repressor; lacI; The lac repressor binds to the lac operator to inhibit transcription in E. coli. This inhibition can be relieved by adding lactose or isopropyl-β-D-thiogalactopyranoside (IPTG).
    955..1543    -  rep_origin     ori: high-copy-number ColE1/pMB1/pBR322/pUC origin of replication
   1636..2427    -  CDS            SmR: aminoglycoside adenylyltransferase (Murphy, 1985); aadA; confers resistance to spectinomycin and streptomycin
   2434..2490    -  CDS            GmR (fragment): gentamycin acetyltransferase; aacC1; confers resistance to gentamycin
   2666..2689    -  promoter       Pc promoter (fragment): intI1 (promoter lies within the coding sequence); class 1 integron promoter
   2879..2897    +  promoter       T7 promoter: promoter for bacteriophage T7 RNA polymerase
   2915..3013    +  protein_bind   attL2: mutant version of attL; recombination site for the Gateway® LR reaction LR Clonase™
   3048..192     -  CDS            E (across the origin): VEMP_PEDV7 - Also known as sM. Experimental evidence at protein level: Swiss-Prot protein existence level 1. Plays a central role in virus morphogenesis and assembly. Acts as a viroporin and self-assembles in host membranes forming pentameric protein-lipid pores that allow ion transport. Also plays a role in the induction of apoptosis (By similarity). Counteracts the production of type I interferon by interacting with host IRF3 component and preventing its translocation to the host nucleus. From Porcine epidemic diarrhea virus (strain CV777) (PEDV).
>Addgene plasmid #168965 | pEntry_HCoV-229E-Envelope | addgene full sequence | sequence record 479309 | Addgene NGS Result
GTGCATATATGATTGGTAAATGTGGTACACATTTTTAATGGGGCCATAAACTGTTCTATTACAAAACATA
TGGCAAGTGAAACAAAGCTTAATTAGTTTAATTATTGTAATACACACTAGTAGTATCACTATAAGCACCA
CACACCAGAGTAGTACATTAACAACCAAAGCATGATCATCCACTAGCTTAAGGAAGGATCCCATGGATCC
TGGCCTTGACGGCCCTTCTGCTTTTTTGTACAAAGTTGGCATTATAAAAAAGCATTGCTCATCAATTTGT
TGCAACGAACAGGTCACTATCAGTCAAAATAAAATCATTATTTGGGGCCCGAGCTTAAGACTGGCCGTCG
TTTTACAACGTCGTGACTGGGAAAACATCCATGCTAGCGTTAACGCGAGAGTAGGGAACTGCCAGGCATC
AAATAAAACGAAAGGCTCAGTCGGAAGACTGGGCCTTTCGTTTTATCTGTTGTTTGTCGGTGAACGCTCT
CCTGAGTAGGACAAATCCGCCGGGAGCGGATTTGAACGTTGTGAAGCAACGGCCCGGAGGGTGGCGGGCA
GGACGCCCGCCATAAACTGCCAGGCATCAAACTAAGCAGAAGGCCATCCTGACGGATGGCCTTTTTGCGT
TTCTACAAACTCTTCCTGGCTAGCGGTACGCGTATTAATTGCGTTGCGCTCACTGCCCGCTTTCCAGTCG
GGAAACCTGTCGTGCCAGCTGCATTAATGAATCGGCCAACGCGCGGGGAGAGGCGGTTTGCGTATTGGGC
GCTCTTCCGCTTCCTCGCTCACTGACTCGCTGCGCTCGGTCGTTCGGCTGCGGCGAGCGGTATCAGCTCA
CTCAAAGGCGGTAATACGGTTATCCACAGAATCAGGGGATAACGCAGGAAAGAACATGTGAGCAAAAGGC
CAGCAAAAGGCCAGGAACCGTAAAAAGGCCGCGTTGCTGGCGTTTTTCCATAGGCTCCGCCCCCCTGACG
AGCATCACAAAAATCGACGCTCAAGTCAGAGGTGGCGAAACCCGACAGGACTATAAAGATACCAGGCGTT
TCCCCCTGGAAGCTCCCTCGTGCGCTCTCCTGTTCCGACCCTGCCGCTTACCGGATACCTGTCCGCCTTT
CTCCCTTCGGGAAGCGTGGCGCTTTCTCATAGCTCACGCTGTAGGTATCTCAGTTCGGTGTAGGTCGTTC
GCTCCAAGCTGGGCTGTGTGCACGAACCCCCCGTTCAGCCCGACCGCTGCGCCTTATCCGGTAACTATCG
TCTTGAGTCCAACCCGGTAAGACACGACTTATCGCCACTGGCAGCAGCCACTGGTAACAGGATTAGCAGA
GCGAGGTATGTAGGCGGTGCTACAGAGTTCTTGAAGTGGTGGCCTAACTACGGCTACACTAGAAGAACAG
TATTTGGTATCTGCGCTCTGCTGAAGCCAGTTACCTTCGGAAAAAGAGTTGGTAGCTCTTGATCCGGCAA
ACAAACCACCGCTGGTAGCGGTGGTTTTTTTGTTTGCAAGCAGCAGATTACGCGCAGAAAAAAAGGATCT
CAAGAAGATCCTTTGATCTTTTCTACGGGGTCTGACGCTCAGTGGAACGACGCGTAACTCACGTTAAGGG
ATTTTGGTCATGGGTGGCTCGAGGGTTATTTGCCGACTACCTTGGTGATCTCGCCTTTCACGTAGTGGAC
AAATTCTTCCAACTGATCTGCGCGCGAGGCCAAGCGATCTTCTTCTTGTCCAAGATAAGCCTGTCTAGCT
TCAAGTATGACGGGCTGATACTGGGCCGGCAGGCGCTCCATTGCCCAGTCGGCAGCGACATCCTTCGGCG
CGATTTTGCCGGTTACTGCGCTGTACCAAATGCGGGACAACGTAAGCACTACATTTCGCTCATCGCCAGC
CCAGTCGGGCGGCGAGTTCCATAGCGTTAAGGTTTCATTTAGCGCCTCAAATAGATCCTGTTCAGGAACC
GGATCAAAGAGTTCCTCCGCCGCTGGACCTACCAAGGCAACGCTATGTTCTCTTGCTTTTGTCAGCAAGA
TAGCCAGATCAATGTCGATCGTGGCTGGCTCGAAGATACCTGCAAGAATGTCATTGCGCTGCCATTCTCC
AAATTGCAGTTCGCGCTTAGCTGGATAACGCCACGGAATGATGTCGTCGTGCACAACAATGGTGACTTCT
ACAGCGCGGAGAATCTCGCTCTCTCCAGGGGAAGCCGAAGTTTCCAAAAGGTCGTTGATCAAAGCTCGCC
GCGTTGTTTCATCAAGCCTTACGGTCACCGTAACCAGCAAATCAATATCACTGTGTGGCTTCAGGCCGCC
ATCCACTGCGGAGCCGTACAAATGTACGGCCAGCAACGTCGGTTCGAGATGGCGCTCGATGACGCCAACT
ACCTCTGATAGTTGAGTCGATACTTCGGCGATCACCGCTTCCCTCATAATGTTTAACTTTGTTTTAGGGC
GACTGCCCTGCTGCGTAACATCGTTGCTGCTCCATAACATCAAACATCGACCCACGGCGTAACGCGCTTG
CTGCTTGGATGCCCGAGGCATAGACTGTACCCCAAAAAAACAGTCATAACAAGCCATGAAAACCGCCACT
GCGCCGTTACCACCGCTGCGTTCGGTCAAGGTTCTGGACCAGTTGCGTGAGCGCATACGCTACTTGCATT
ACAGCTTACGAACCGAACAGGCTTATGTCCACTGGGTTCGTGCCTTCATCCGTTTCCACGGTGTGCGTCA
CCCGGCAACCTTGGGTAGCAGCGAAGTCGAGGCATTTCTGTCCTGGCTGGTCTAGAGGAGGCATGATGAT
ATATTTTTATCTTGTGCAATGTAACATCAGAGATTTTGAGACACGGGCCAGAGCTGCCAGGAAACAGCTA
TGACCATGTAATACGACTCACTATAGGGGATATCAGCTGGATGGCAAATAATGATTTTATTTTGACTGAT
AGTGACCTGTTCGTTGCAACAAATTGATGAGCAATTATTTTTTATAATGCCAACTTTGTACAAGAAAGCT
GGGCCCATGAGGCCGCGATCGCGTCTTAATTAAGGAAATCAATAACTCGTTTAGGGAAAGGGTCTAT
