>Addgene plasmid #168965 | pEntry_HCoV-229E-Envelope | depositor partial sequence | sequence record 327494 | gene-specific Insert sequence
TTCCTTAAGCTAGTGGATGATCATGCTTTGGTTGTTAATGTACTACTCTGGTGTGTGGTGCTTATAGTGA
TACTACTAGTGTGTATTACAATAATTAAACTAATTAAGCTTTGTTTCACTTGCCATATGTTTTGTAATAG
AACAGTTTATGGCCCCATTAAAAATGTGTACCACATTTACCAATCATATATGCACATAGACCCTTTCCCT
AAACGAGTTATTGATTTC
